>Addgene plasmid #89510 | CeNL_pRSETb | addgene full sequence | sequence record 176625 | Addgene NGS Result
ACCGCCTTTGAGTGAGCTGATACCGCTCGCCGCAGCCGAACGACCGAGCGCAGCGAGTCAGTGAGCGAGG
AAGCGGAAGAGCGCCCAATACGCAAACCGCCTCTCCCCGCGCGTTGGCCGATTCATTAATGCAGGATCTC
GATCCCGCGAAATTAATACGACTCACTATAGGGAGACCACAACGGTTTCCCTCTAGAAATAATTTTGTTT
AACTTTAAGAAGGAGATATACATATGCGGGGTTCTCATCATCATCATCATCATGGTATGGCTAGCATGAC
TGGTGGACAGCAAATGGGTCGGGATCTGTACGACGATGACGATAAGGATCCGATGGTGAGCAAGGGCGAG
GAGCTGTTCACCGGGGTGGTGCCCATCCTGGTCGAGCTGGACGGCGACGTAAACGGCCACAAGTTCAGCG
TGTCCGGCGAGGGCGAGGGCGATGCCACCTACGGCAAGCTGACCCTGAAGTTCATCTGCACCACCGGCAA
GCTGCCCGTGCCCTGGCCCACCCTCGTGACCACCCTGTCCTGGGGCGTGCAGTGCTTCGCCCGCTACCCC
GACCACATGAAGCAGCACGACTTCTTCAAGTCCGCCATGCCCGAAGGCTACGTCCAGGAGCGCACCATCT
TCTTCAAGGACGACGGCAACTACAAGACCCGCGCCGAGGTGAAGTTCGAGGGCGACACCCTGGTGAACCG
CATCGAGCTGAAGGGCATCGACTTCAAGGAGGACGGCAACATCCTGGGGCACAAGCTGGAGTACAACTAC
TTTAGCGACAACGTCTATATCACCGCCGACAAGCAGAAGAACGGCATCAAGGCCAACTTCAAGATCCGCC
ACAACATCGAGGACGGCGGCGTGCAGCTCGCCGACCACTACCAGCAGAACACCCCCATCGGCGACGGCCC
CGTGCTGCTGCCCGACAACCACTACCTGAGCACCCAGTCCAAGCTGAGCAAAGACCCCAACGAGAAGCGC
GATCACATGGTCCTGCTGGAGTTCGTGACCGCCGCCGGGTTGCATACACTCGAAGATTTCGTTGGGGACT
GGCGACAGACAGCCGGCTACAACCTGGACCAAGTCCTTGAACAGGGAGGTGTGTCCAGTTTGTTTCAGAA
TCTCGGGGTGTCCGTAACTCCGATCCAAAGGATTGTCCTGAGCGGTGAAAATGGGCTGAAGATCGACATC
CATGTCATCATCCCGTATGAAGGTCTGAGCGGCGACCAAATGGGCCAGATCGAAAAAATTTTTAAGGTGG
TGTACCCTGTGGATGATCATCACTTTAAGGTGATCCTGCACTATGGCACACTGGTAATCGACGGGGTTAC
GCCGAACATGATCGACTATTTCGGACGGCCGTATGAAGGCATCGCCGTGTTCGACGGCAAAAAGATCACT
GTAACAGGGACCCTGTGGAACGGCAACAAAATTATCGACGAGCGCCTGATCAACCCCGACGGCTCCCTGC
TGTTCCGAGTAACCATCAACGGAGTGACCGGCTGGCGGCTGTGCGAACGCATTCTGGCGTAAGAATTCGA
AGCTTGATCCGGCTGCTAACAAAGCCCGAAAGGAAGCTGAGTTGGCTGCTGCCACCGCTGAGCAATAACT
AGCATAACCCCTTGGGGCCTCTAAACGGGTCTTGAGGGGTTTTTTGCTGAAAGGAGGAACTATATCCGGA
TCTGGCGTAATAGCGAAGAGGCCCGCACCGATCGCCCTTCCCAACAGTTGCGCAGCCTGAATGGCGAATG
GG
[124 nt withheld, positions 1753-1876]
C
[91 nt withheld, positions 1878-1968]
A
[49 nt withheld, positions 1970-2018]
CCTTTGACGTTGGAGTCCACGTTCTTT
[37 nt withheld, positions 2046-2082]
ACCCTATCTCGGTCTATTCTTTTGATTTATAAGGGATTTTGCCGATTTCGGCCTATTGGTTAAAAAATGA
GCTGATTTAACAAAAATTTAACGCGAATTTTAACAAAATATTAACGCTTACAATTTAGGTGGCACTTTTC
GGGGAAATGTGCGCGGAACCCCTATTTGTTTATTTTTCTAAATACATTCAAATATGTATCCGCTCATGAG
ACAATAACCCTGATAAATGCTTCAATAATATTGAAAAAGGAAGAGTATGAGTATTCAACATTTCCGTGTC
GCCCTTATTCCCTTTTTTGCGGCATTTTGCCTTCCTGTTTTTGCTCACCCAGAAACGCTGGTGAAAGTAA
AAGATGCTGAAGATCAGTTGGGTGCACGAGTGGGTTACATCGAACTGGATCTCAACAGCGGTAAGATCCT
TGAGAGTTTTCGCCCCGAAGAACGTTTTCCAATGATGAGCACTTTTAAAGTTCTGCTATGTGGCGCGGTA
TTATCCCGTATTGACGCCGGGCAAGAGCAACTCGGTCGCCGCATACACTATTCTCAGAATGACTTGGTTG
AGTACTCACCAGTCACAGAAAAGCATCTTACGGATGGCATGACAGTAAGAGAATTATGCAGTGCTGCCAT
AACCATGAGTGATAACACTGCGGCCAACTTACTTCTGACAACGATCGGAGGACCGAAGGAGCTAACCGCT
TTTTTGCACAACATGGGGGATCATGTAACTCGCCTTGATCGTTGGGAACCGGAGCTGAATGAAGCCATAC
CAAACGACGAGCGTGACACCACGATGCCTGTAGCAATGGCAACAACGTTGCGCAAACTATTAACTGGCGA
ACTACTTACTCTAGCTTCCCGGCAACAATTAATAGACTGGATGGAGGCGGATAAAGTTGCAGGACCACTT
CTGCGCTCGGCCCTTCCGGCTGGCTGGTTTATTGCTGATAAATCTGGAGCCGGTGAGCGTGGGTCTCGCG
GTATCATTGCAGCACTGGGGCCAGATGGTAAGCCCTCCCGTATCGTAGTTATCTACACGACGGGGAGTCA
GGCAACTATGGATGAACGAAATAGACAGATCGCTGAGATAGGTGCCTCACTGATTAAGCATTGGTAACTG
TCAGACCAAGTTTACTCATATATACTTTAGATTGATTTAAAACTTCATTTTTAATTTAAAAGGATCTAGG
TGAAGATCCTTTTTGATAATCTCATGACCAAAATCCCTTAACGTGAGTTTTCGTTCCACTGAGCGTCAGA
CCCCGTAGAAAAGATCAAAGGATCTTCTTGAGATCCTTTTTTTCTGCGCGTAATCTGCTGCTTGCAAACA
AAAAAACCACCGCTACCAGCGGTGGTTTGTTTGCCGGATCAAGAGCTACCAACTCTTTTTCCGAAGGTAA
CTGGCTTCAGCAGAGCGCAGATACCAAATACTGTTCTTCTAGTGTAGCCGTAGTTAGGCCACCACTTCAA
GAACTCTGTAGCACCGCCTACATACCTCGCTCTGCTAATCCTGTTACCAGTGGCTGCTGCCAGTGGCGAT
AAGTCGTGTCTTACCGGGTTGGACTCAAGACGATAGTTACCGGATAAGGCGCAGCGGTCGGGCTGAACGG
GGGGTTCGTGCACACAGCCCAGCTTGGAGCGAACGACCTACACCGAACTGAGATACCTACAGCGTGAGCT
ATGAGAAAGCGCCACGCTTCCCGAAGGGAGAAAGGCGGACAGGTATCCGGTAAGCGGCAGGGTCGGAACA
GGAGAGCGCACGAGGGAGCTTCCAGGGGGAAACGCCTGGTATCTTTATAGTCCTGTCGGGTTTCGCCACC
TCTGACTTGAGCGTCGATTTTTGTGATGCTCGTCAGGGGGGCGGAGCCTATGGAAAAACGCCAGCAACGC
GGCCTTTTTACGGTTCCTGGCCTTTTGCTGGCCTTTTGCTCACATGTTCTTTCCTGCGTTATCCCCTGAT
TCTGTGGATAACCGTATT
Features (pLannotate 1.2.2; 15 found; start..end, strand, type, name):
     81..134     +  CDS            lacI (fragment): lac repressor; lacI; The lac repressor binds to the lac operator to inhibit transcription in E. coli. This inhibition can be relieved by adding lactose or isopropyl-β-D-thiogalactopyranoside (IPTG).
    154..172     +  promoter       T7 promoter: promoter for bacteriophage T7 RNA polymerase
    204..226     +  RBS            RBS: efficient ribosome binding site from bacteriophage T7 gene 10 (Olins and Rangwala, 1989)
    246..266     +  CDS            capTEV™ (fragment): composite tag for in vivo biotinylation, TEV protease cleavage, and 6xHis tagging
    267..299     +  CDS            T7 tag (gene 10 leader): leader peptide from bacteriophage T7 gene 10 promotes efficient translation in E. coli
    303..326     +  CDS            Xpress™ tag: Xpress™ epitope tag, including an enterokinase recognition and cleavage site
    333..1022    +  CDS            mTurquoise2: mTurquoise2 is a basic (constitutively fluorescent) cyan fluorescent protein published in 2012, derived from Aequorea victoria. It is reported to be a rapidly-maturing monomer with very low acid sensitivity.
   1026..1532    +  CDS            Nluc: NanoLuc® luciferase human codon-optimized
   1552..1601    +  CDS            SET1 (fragment): solubility-enhancement tag derived from T7 phage gene 10B
   1609..1656    +  terminator     T7 terminator: transcription terminator for bacteriophage T7 RNA polymerase
   1682..1748    +  CDS            lacZα (fragment): LacZα fragment of β-galactosidase; lacZ fragment
   1753..2181    +  rep_origin     f1 ori (sequence partly withheld): f1 bacteriophage origin of replication; arrow indicates direction of (+) strand synthesis
   2234..2338    +  promoter       AmpR promoter: bla
   2339..3199    +  CDS            AmpR: β-lactamase; bla; confers resistance to ampicillin, carbenicillin, and related antibiotics
   3370..3958    +  rep_origin     ori: high-copy-number ColE1/pMB1/pBR322/pUC origin of replication
