[The description below was written by a language model from this plasmid's Addgene catalogue record and pLannotate feature annotations shown in this document.]
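Description:
CeNL_pRSETb is a bacterial expression plasmid built on the Invitrogen pRSETb backbone and encoding CeNL, the cyan member of a set of colour variants of a bright luminescent protein. It is maintained in E. coli as a high-copy plasmid through a ColE1/pUC-type origin and selected with ampicillin via the β-lactamase gene under its own promoter. An f1 phage origin is also present, which in principle allows single-stranded DNA production. The sequenced record is about 4.1 kb, consistent with a roughly 2.9 kb backbone plus a roughly 1.2 kb insert.

The synthetic insert sits between retained BamHI and EcoRI sites. The feature table shows it to be a fusion of the cyan fluorescent protein mTurquoise2 placed directly upstream of NanoLuc luciferase, matching the depositor's note that the protein derives from NanoLuc. In such designs the luciferase acts as an energy donor that passes excitation to the adjacent fluorescent protein, so that light is emitted at the acceptor's colour and no external illumination is needed.

Expression is driven by a T7 promoter with the T7 gene 10 ribosome binding site and ends at a T7 terminator, so a host supplying T7 RNA polymerase is needed for production. The backbone adds an N-terminal leader containing a 6xHis tag, the T7 gene 10 leader peptide and the Xpress epitope with its enterokinase cleavage site, which supports affinity purification, detection and tag removal. Short annotated fragments of lacI, lacZα, capTEV and SET1 appear to be backbone remnants or partial matches rather than functional elements. The plasmid is suited to producing recombinant CeNL protein in bacteria, for instance for characterisation or for multicolour luminescence work.
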