Addgene plasmid #89510: CeNL_pRSETb
Purpose: Cyan color variant of bright luminescent protein for bacterial expression
Depositing lab: Takeharu Nagai. Depositing organization: The University of Osaka. Publication: Five colour variants of bright luminescent protein for real-time multicolour bioimaging. Suzuki K, Kimura T, Shinoda H, Bai G, Daniels MJ, Arai Y, Nakano M, Nagai T. Nat Commun. 2016 Dec 14;7:13718. doi: 10.1038/ncomms13718. PubMed 27966527.
Backbone
  Vector backbone: pRSETb
  Backbone manufacturer: Invitrogen
  Backbone size w/o insert (bp): 2900
  Vector type: Bacterial Expression
Growth in bacteria
  Bacterial resistance: Ampicillin, 100 μg/mL
  Growth temperature: 37°C
  Growth strain: DH5alpha
  Copy number: High Copy
Gene/Insert
  Gene/Insert name: CeNL
  Species: Synthetic
  Insert size (bp): 1200
  GenBank ID: LC128714
  Promoter: T7
  Tag / fusion protein: His X 6 (N terminal on backbone)
  Cloning method: Restriction Enzyme; 5′ cloning site BamHI (not destroyed); 3′ cloning site EcoRI (not destroyed)
  Sequencing primers: 5′ CATCATGGTATGGCTAGCATGACTGG; 3′ GCTAGTTATTGCTCAGCGG
Terms and licenses: Academic/Nonprofit Terms; Industry Terms: Not Available to Industry
Depositor comments: Derived from NanoLuc luciferase
How to cite: CeNL_pRSETb was a gift from Takeharu Nagai (Addgene plasmid # 89510 ; http://n2t.net/addgene:89510 ; RRID:Addgene_89510)
