>Addgene plasmid #89510 | CeNL_pRSETb | depositor partial sequence | sequence record 173448 | CeNL moiety
ATGGTGAGCAAGGGCGAGGAGCTGTTCACCGGGGTGGTGCCCATCCTGGTCGAGCTGGACGGCGACGTAA
ACGGCCACAAGTTCAGCGTGTCCGGCGAGGGCGAGGGCGATGCCACCTACGGCAAGCTGACCCTGAAGTT
CATCTGCACCACCGGCAAGCTGCCCGTGCCCTGGCCCACCCTCGTGACCACCCTGTCCTGGGGCGTGCAG
TGCTTCGCCCGCTACCCCGACCACATGAAGCAGCACGACTTCTTCAAGTCCGCCATGCCCGAAGGCTACG
TCCAGGAGCGCACCATCTTCTTCAAGGACGACGGCAACTACAAGACCCGCGCCGAGGTGAAGTTCGAGGG
CGACACCCTGGTGAACCGCATCGAGCTGAAGGGCATCGACTTCAAGGAGGACGGCAACATCCTGGGGCAC
AAGCTGGAGTACAACTACTTTAGCGACAACGTCTATATCACCGCCGACAAGCAGAAGAACGGCATCAAGG
CCAACTTCAAGATCCGCCACAACATCGAGGACGGCGGCGTGCAGCTCGCCGACCACTACCAGCAGAACAC
CCCCATCGGCGACGGCCCCGTGCTGCTGCCCGACAACCACTACCTGAGCACCCAGTCCAAGCTGAGCAAA
GACCCCAACGAGAAGCGCGATCACATGGTCCTGCTGGAGTTCGTGACCGCCGCCGGGTTGCATACACTCG
AAGATTTCGTTGGGGACTGGCGACAGACAGCCGGCTACAACCTGGACCAAGTCCTTGAACAGGGAGGTGT
GTCCAGTTTGTTTCAGAATCTCGGGGTGTCCGTAACTCCGATCCAAAGGATTGTCCTGAGCGGTGAAAAT
GGGCTGAAGATCGACATCCATGTCATCATCCCGTATGAAGGTCTGAGCGGCGACCAAATGGGCCAGATCG
AAAAAATTTTTAAGGTGGTGTACCCTGTGGATGATCATCACTTTAAGGTGATCCTGCACTATGGCACACT
GGTAATCGACGGGGTTACGCCGAACATGATCGACTATTTCGGACGGCCGTATGAAGGCATCGCCGTGTTC
GACGGCAAAAAGATCACTGTAACAGGGACCCTGTGGAACGGCAACAAAATTATCGACGAGCGCCTGATCA
ACCCCGACGGCTCCCTGCTGTTCCGAGTAACCATCAACGGAGTGACCGGCTGGCGGCTGTGCGAACGCAT
TCTGGCGTAA
